>Addgene plasmid #195845 | HiBiT-FZD7 | addgene full sequence | sequence record 387092 | Addgene NGS Result
GACGGATCGGGAGATCTCCCGATCCCCTATGGTGCACTCTCAGTACAATCTGCTCTGATGCCGCATAGTT
AAGCCAGTATCTGCTCCCTGCTTGTGTGTTGGAGGTCGCTGAGTAGTGCGCGAGCAAAATTTAAGCTACA
ACAAGGCAAGGCTTGACCGACAATTGCATGAAGAATCTGCTTAGGGTTAGGCGTTTTGCGCTGCTTCGCG
ATGTACGGGCCAGATATACGCGTTGACATTGATTATTGACTAGTTATTAATAGTAATCAATTACGGGGTC
ATTAGTTCATAGCCCATATATGGAGTTCCGCGTTACATAACTTACGGTAAATGGCCCGCCTGGCTGACCG
CCCAACGACCCCCGCCCATTGACGTCAATAATGACGTATGTTCCCATAGTAACGCCAATAGGGACTTTCC
ATTGACGTCAATGGGTGGAGTATTTACGGTAAACTGCCCACTTGGCAGTACATCAAGTGTATCATATGCC
AAGTACGCCCCCTATTGACGTCAATGACGGTAAATGGCCCGCCTGGCATTATGCCCAGTACATGACCTTA
TGGGACTTTCCTACTTGGCAGTACATCTACGTATTAGTCATCGCTATTACCATGGTGATGCGGTTTTGGC
AGTACATCAATGGGCGTGGATAGCGGTTTGACTCACGGGGATTTCCAAGTCTCCACCCCATTGACGTCAA
TGGGAGTTTGTTTTGGCACCAAAATCAACGGGACTTTCCAAAATGTCGTAACAACTCCGCCCCATTGACG
CAAATGGGCGGTAGGCGTGTACGGTGGGAGGTCTATATAAGCAGAGCTCTCTGGCTAACTAGAGAACCCA
CTGCTTACTGGCTTATCGAAATTAATACGACTCACTATAGGGAGACCCAAGCTGGCTAGCGTTTAAACTT
AAGCTTGCCACCATGCGGCTCTGCATCCCGCAGGTGCTGTTGGCCTTGTTCCTTTCCATGCTGACAGGGC
CGGGAGAAGGCAGCCGGGTGAGCGGCTGGCGGCTGTTCAAGAAGATTAGCGGATCCCAGCCGTACCACGG
AGAGAAGGGCATCTCCGTGCCGGACCAC
[351 nt withheld, positions 1079-1429]
AACACGTCGGACGGCTCCGGGGGCCCAGGCGGCGGCCCCACTGCCTACCCTACCGCGCCCTACCTGCCGG
ACCTGCCCTTCACCGCGCTGCCCCCGGGGGCCTCAGATGGCAGGGGGCGTCCCGCCTTCCCCTTCTCATG
CCCCCGTCAGCTCAAGGTGCCCCCGTACCTGGGCTACCGCTTCCTGGGTGAGCGCGATTGTGGCGCCCCG
TGCGAACCGGGCCGTGCCAACGGCCTGATGTACTTTAAGGAGGAGGAGAGGCGCTTCGCCCGCCTCTGGG
TGGGCGTGTGGTCCGTGCTGTGCTGCGCCTCGACGCTCTTTACCGTTCTCACCTACCTGGTGGACATGCG
GCGCTTCAGCTACCCAGAGCGGCCCATCATCTTCCTGTCGGGCTGCTACTTCATGGTGGCCGTGGCGCAC
GTGGCCGGCTTCCTACTAGAGGACCGCGCCGTGTGCGTGGAGCGCTTCTCGGACGATGGCTACCGCACGG
TGGCGCAGGGCACCAAGAAGGAGGGCTGCACCATCCTCTTCATGGTGCTCTACTTCTTCGGCATGGCCAG
CTCCATCTGGTGGGTCATTCTGTCTCTCACTTGGTTCCTGGCGGCCGGCATGAAGTGGGGCCACGAGGCC
ATCGAGGCCAACTCGCAGTACTTCCACCTGGCCGCGTGGGCCGTGCCCGCCGTCAAGACCATCACTATCC
TGGCCATGGGCCAGGTAGACGGGGACCTGCTGAGCGGGGTGTGCTACGTTGGCCTCTCCAGTGTGGACGC
GCTGCGGGGCTTCGTGCTGGCGCCTCTGTTCGTCTACCTCTTCATAGGCACGTCCTTCTTGCTGGCCGGC
TTCGTGTCCCTCTTCCGTATCCGCACCATCATGAAACACGACGGCACCAAGACCGAGAAGCTGGAGAAGC
TCATGGTGCGCATCGGCGTCTTCAGCGTGCTCTACACAGTGCCCGCCACCATCGTCCTGGCCTGCTACTT
CTACGAGCAGGCCTTCCGCGAGCACTGGGAGCGCACCTGGCTCCTGCAGACGTGCAAGAGCTATGCCGTG
CCCTGCCCGCCCGGCCACTTCCCGCCCATGAGCCCCGACTTCACCGTCTTCATGATCAAGTACCTGATGA
CCATGATCGTCGGCATCACCACTGGCTTCTGGATCTGGTCGGGCAAGACCCTGCAGTCGTGGCGCCGCTT
CTACCACAGACTTAGCCACAGCAGCAAGGGGGAGACTGCGGTATAGTCTAGAGGGCCCGTTTAAACCCGC
TGATCAGCCTCGACTGTGCCTTCTAGTTGCCAGCCATCTGTTGTTTGCCCCTCCCCCGTGCCTTCCTTGA
CCCTGGAAGGTGCCACTCCCACTGTCCTTTCCTAATAAAATGAGGAAATTGCATCGCATTGTCTGAGTAG
GTGTCATTCTATTCTGGGGGGTGGGGTGGGGCAGGACAGCAAGGGGGAGGATTGGGAAGACAATAGCAGG
CATGCTGGGGATGCGGTGGGCTCTATGGCTTCTGAGGCGGAAAGAACCAGCTGGGGCTCTAGGGGGTATC
CCC
[124 nt withheld, positions 2973-3096]
C
[91 nt withheld, positions 3098-3188]
A
[49 nt withheld, positions 3190-3238]
CCTTTGACGTTGGAGTCCACGTTCTTT
[37 nt withheld, positions 3266-3302]
ACCCTATCTCGGTCTATTCTTTTGATTTATAAGGGATTTTGCCGATTTCGGCCTATTGGTTAAAAAATGA
GCTGATTTAACAAAAATTTAACGCGAATTAATTCTGTGGAATGTGTGTCAGTTAGGGTGTGGAAAGTCCC
CAGGCTCCCCAGCAGGCAGAAGTATGCAAAGCATGCATCTCAATTAGTCAGCAACCAGGTGTGGAAAGTC
CCCAGGCTCCCCAGCAGGCAGAAGTATGCAAAGCATGCATCTCAATTAGTCAGCAACCATAGTCCCGCCC
CTAACTCCGCCCATCCCGCCCCTAACTCCGCCCAGTTCCGCCCATTCTCCGCCCCATGGCTGACTAATTT
TTTTTATTTATGCAGAGGCCGAGGCCGCCTCTGCCTCTGAGCTATTCCAGAAGTAGTGAGGAGGCTTTTT
TGGAGGCCTAGGCTTTTGCAAAAAGCTCCCGGGAGCTTGTATATCCATTTTCGGATCTGATCAAGAGACA
GGATGAGGATCGTTTCGCATGATTGAACAAGATGGATTGCACGCAGGTTCTCCGGCCGCTTGGGTGGAGA
GGCTATTCGGCTATGACTGGGCACAACAGACAATCGGCTGCTCTGATGCCGCCGTGTTCCGGCTGTCAGC
GCAGGGGCGCCCGGTTCTTTTTGTCAAGACCGACCTGTCCGGTGCCCTGAATGAACTGCAGGACGAGGCA
GCGCGGCTATCGTGGCTGGCCACGACGGGCGTTCCTTGCGCAGCTGTGCTCGACGTTGTCACTGAAGCGG
GAAGGGACTGGCTGCTATTGGGCGAAGTGCCGGGGCAGGATCTCCTGTCATCTCACCTTGCTCCTGCCGA
GAAAGTATCCATCATGGCTGATGCAATGCGGCGGCTGCATACGCTTGATCCGGCTACCTGCCCATTCGAC
CACCAAGCGAAACATCGCATCGAGCGAGCACGTACTCGGATGGAAGCCGGTCTTGTCGATCAGGATGATC
TGGACGAAGAGCATCAGGGGCTCGCGCCAGCCGAACTGTTCGCCAGGCTCAAGGCGCGCATGCCCGACGG
CGAGGATCTCGTCGTGACCCATGGCGATGCCTGCTTGCCGAATATCATGGTGGAAAATGGCCGCTTTTCT
GGATTCATCGACTGTGGCCGGCTGGGTGTGGCGGACCGCTATCAGGACATAGCGTTGGCTACCCGTGATA
TTGCTGAAGAGCTTGGCGGCGAATGGGCTGACCGCTTCCTCGTGCTTTACGGTATCGCCGCTCCCGATTC
GCAGCGCATCGCCTTCTATCGCCTTCTTGACGAGTTCTTCTGAGCGGGACTCTGGGGTTCGAAATGACCG
ACCAAGCGACGCCCAACCTGCCATCACGAGATTTCGATTCCACCGCCGCCTTCTATGAAAGGTTGGGCTT
CGGAATCGTTTTCCGGGACGCCGGCTGGATGATCCTCCAGCGCGGGGATCTCATGCTGGAGTTCTTCGCC
CACCCCAACTTGTTTATTGCAGCTTATAATGGTTACAAATAAAGCAATAGCATCACAAATTTCACAAATA
AAGCATTTTTTTCACTGCATTCTAGTTGTGGTTTGTCCAAACTCATCAATGTATCTTATCATGTCTGTAT
ACCGTCGACCTCTAGCTAGAGCTTGGCGTAATCATGGTCATAGCTGTTTCCTGTGTGAAATTGTTATCCG
CTCACAATTCCACACAACATACGAGCCGGAAGCATAAAGTGTAAAGCCTGGGGTGCCTAATGAGTGAGCT
AACTCACATTAATTGCGTTGCGCTCACTGCCCGCTTTCCAGTCGGGAAACCTGTCGTGCCAGCTGCATTA
ATGAATCGGCCAACGCGCGGGGAGAGGCGGTTTGCGTATTGGGCGCTCTTCCGCTTCCTCGCTCACTGAC
TCGCTGCGCTCGGTCGTTCGGCTGCGGCGAGCGGTATCAGCTCACTCAAAGGCGGTAATACGGTTATCCA
CAGAATCAGGGGATAACGCAGGAAAGAACATGTGAGCAAAAGGCCAGCAAAAGGCCAGGAACCGTAAAAA
GGCCGCGTTGCTGGCGTTTTTCCATAGGCTCCGCCCCCCTGACGAGCATCACAAAAATCGACGCTCAAGT
CAGAGGTGGCGAAACCCGACAGGACTATAAAGATACCAGGCGTTTCCCCCTGGAAGCTCCCTCGTGCGCT
CTCCTGTTCCGACCCTGCCGCTTACCGGATACCTGTCCGCCTTTCTCCCTTCGGGAAGCGTGGCGCTTTC
TCATAGCTCACGCTGTAGGTATCTCAGTTCGGTGTAGGTCGTTCGCTCCAAGCTGGGCTGTGTGCACGAA
CCCCCCGTTCAGCCCGACCGCTGCGCCTTATCCGGTAACTATCGTCTTGAGTCCAACCCGGTAAGACACG
ACTTATCGCCACTGGCAGCAGCCACTGGTAACAGGATTAGCAGAGCGAGGTATGTAGGCGGTGCTACAGA
GTTCTTGAAGTGGTGGCCTAACTACGGCTACACTAGAAGAACAGTATTTGGTATCTGCGCTCTGCTGAAG
CCAGTTACCTTCGGAAAAAGAGTTGGTAGCTCTTGATCCGGCAAACAAACCACCGCTGGTAGCGGTGGTT
TTTTTGTTTGCAAGCAGCAGATTACGCGCAGAAAAAAAGGATCTCAAGAAGATCCTTTGATCTTTTCTAC
GGGGTCTGACGCTCAGTGGAACGAAAACTCACGTTAAGGGATTTTGGTCATGAGATTATCAAAAAGGATC
TTCACCTAGATCCTTTTAAATTAAAAATGAAGTTTTAAATCAATCTAAAGTATATATGAGTAAACTTGGT
CTGACAGTTACCAATGCTTAATCAGTGAGGCACCTATCTCAGCGATCTGTCTATTTCGTTCATCCATAGT
TGCCTGACTCCCCGTCGTGTAGATAACTACGATACGGGAGGGCTTACCATCTGGCCCCAGTGCTGCAATG
ATACCGCGAGACCCACGCTCACCGGCTCCAGATTTATCAGCAATAAACCAGCCAGCCGGAAGGGCCGAGC
GCAGAAGTGGTCCTGCAACTTTATCCGCCTCCATCCAGTCTATTAATTGTTGCCGGGAAGCTAGAGTAAG
TAGTTCGCCAGTTAATAGTTTGCGCAACGTTGTTGCCATTGCTACAGGCATCGTGGTGTCACGCTCGTCG
TTTGGTATGGCTTCATTCAGCTCCGGTTCCCAACGATCAAGGCGAGTTACATGATCCCCCATGTTGTGCA
AAAAAGCGGTTAGCTCCTTCGGTCCTCCGATCGTTGTCAGAAGTAAGTTGGCCGCAGTGTTATCACTCAT
GGTTATGGCAGCACTGCATAATTCTCTTACTGTCATGCCATCCGTAAGATGCTTTTCTGTGACTGGTGAG
TACTCAACCAAGTCATTCTGAGAATAGTGTATGCGGCGACCGAGTTGCTCTTGCCCGGCGTCAATACGGG
ATAATACCGCGCCACATAGCAGAACTTTAAAAGTGCTCATCATTGGAAAACGTTCTTCGGGGCGAAAACT
CTCAAGGATCTTACCGCTGTTGAGATCCAGTTCGATGTAACCCACTCGTGCACCCAACTGATCTTCAGCA
TCTTTTACTTTCACCAGCGTTTCTGGGTGAGCAAAAACAGGAAGGCAAAATGCCGCAAAAAAGGGAATAA
GGGCGACACGGAAATGTTGAATACTCATACTCTTCCTTTTTCAATATTATTGAAGCATTTATCAGGGTTA
TTGTCTCATGAGCGGATACATATTTGAATGTATTTAGAAAAATAAACAAATAGGGGTTCCGCGCACATTT
CCCCGAAAAGTGCCACCTGACGTC
Features (pLannotate 1.2.2; 20 found; start..end, strand, type, name):
     28..80      -  misc_feature   bom (fragment): basis of mobility region from pBR322
    235..614     +  enhancer       CMV enhancer: human cytomegalovirus immediate early enhancer
    615..818     +  promoter       CMV promoter: human cytomegalovirus (CMV) immediate early promoter
    814..847     +  LTR            5' LTR (truncated) (fragment): truncated 5' long terminal repeat (LTR) from HIV-1
    863..881     +  promoter       T7 promoter: promoter for bacteriophage T7 RNA polymerase
    914..2662    +  CDS            FZD7 (sequence partly withheld): FZD7_HUMAN - Experimental evidence at protein level: Swiss-Prot protein existence level 1. (Microbial infection) Acts as a receptor for C.difficile toxin TcdB in the colonic epithelium. From Homo sapiens (Human).
   2703..2927    +  polyA_signal   bGH poly(A) signal: bovine growth hormone polyadenylation signal
   2931..2952    +  promoter       SV40 promoter (fragment): SV40 enhancer and early promoter
   2973..3401    +  rep_origin     f1 ori (sequence partly withheld): f1 bacteriophage origin of replication; arrow indicates direction of (+) strand synthesis
   3415..3744    +  promoter       SV40 promoter: SV40 enhancer and early promoter
   3811..4602    +  CDS            neo: KKA2_KLEPN - Also known as kan, nptII. Experimental evidence at protein level: Swiss-Prot protein existence level 1. Resistance to kanamycin, neomycin, paromomycin, ribostamycin, butirosin and gentamicin B. From Klebsiella pneumoniae.
   4626..4784    +  CDS            ble (fragment): BLE_KLEPN - Experimental evidence at protein level: Swiss-Prot protein existence level 1. Binding protein with a strong affinity to the bleomycin family of antibiotics. Binds to CL990; an antimitotic-antibiotic compound. From Klebsiella pneumoniae.
   4779..4900    +  polyA_signal   SV40 poly(A) signal: SV40 polyadenylation signal
   4973..4989    -  protein_bind   lac operator: The lac repressor binds to the lac operator to inhibit transcription in E. coli. This inhibition can be relieved by adding lactose or isopropyl-β-D-thiogalactopyranoside (IPTG). lac repressor encoded by lacI
   4997..5027    -  promoter       lac promoter: promoter for the E. coli lac operon
   5042..5063    -  protein_bind   CAP binding site: CAP binding activates transcription in the presence of cAMP. E. coli catabolite activator protein
   5076..5168    -  CDS            lacI (fragment): lac repressor; lacI; The lac repressor binds to the lac operator to inhibit transcription in E. coli. This inhibition can be relieved by adding lactose or isopropyl-β-D-thiogalactopyranoside (IPTG).
   5351..5939    -  rep_origin     ori: high-copy-number ColE1/pMB1/pBR322/pUC origin of replication
   6110..6970    -  CDS            AmpR: β-lactamase; bla; confers resistance to ampicillin, carbenicillin, and related antibiotics
   6971..7075    -  promoter       AmpR promoter: bla
