[The description below was written by a language model from this plasmid's Addgene catalogue record and pLannotate feature annotations shown in this document.]
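Description:
HiBiT-FZD7 is a mammalian expression plasmid built on the pcDNA3.1 backbone that encodes human Frizzled-7 (FZD7), a WNT receptor, carrying an N-terminal HiBiT tag. The sequenced record is 7,106 nt. In bacteria it is maintained by a high-copy ColE1/pUC-type origin and selected through the β-lactamase (AmpR) gene; an f1 origin is also present. For selection in mammalian cells, an SV40 enhancer/early promoter drives the neomycin phosphotransferase gene, followed by an SV40 polyadenylation signal, allowing G418 selection of stable lines. The short annotated fragments (bom, a truncated HIV-1 LTR match, ble, lacI, and the lac promoter/operator region) appear to be backbone remnants or partial annotation matches rather than functional parts of the design.

The expression cassette consists of the human CMV immediate-early enhancer and promoter, a T7 promoter just upstream of the insert, the FZD7 coding region, and a bovine growth hormone polyadenylation signal. The feature table annotates only the FZD7 open reading frame and does not mark HiBiT separately, so the exact placement of the tag relative to any signal peptide cannot be read from the record; the catalogue states only that it is N-terminal on the insert, which was assembled by Gibson cloning. HiBiT is a small peptide that complements the LgBiT fragment to reconstitute NanoLuc luciferase. An N-terminal tag on a Frizzled receptor would be expected to face the extracellular side, allowing luminescent detection of the receptor. The associated publication concerns NanoBiT/BRET-based quantitative profiling of WNT-3A binding to all human Frizzled paralogues in HEK293 cells, which is the construct's evident use.
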