Addgene plasmid #195845: HiBiT-FZD7
Purpose: Expresses human FZD7 with an N-terminal HiBiT
Depositing lab: Gunnar Schulte. Depositing organization: Karolinska Institutet. Publication: Quantitative Profiling of WNT-3A Binding to All Human Frizzled Paralogues in HEK293 Cells by NanoBiT/BRET Assessments. Kozielewicz P, Shekhani R, Moser S, Bowin CF, Wesslowski J, Davidson G, Schulte G. ACS Pharmacol Transl Sci. 2021 May 11;4(3):1235-1245. doi: 10.1021/acsptsci.1c00084. eCollection 2021 Jun 11. PubMed 34151213.
Backbone
  Vector backbone: pcDNA3.1
  Vector type: Mammalian Expression
  Selectable markers: Neomycin (select with G418)
Growth in bacteria
  Bacterial resistance: Ampicillin, 100 μg/mL
  Growth temperature: 37°C
  Growth strain: DH5alpha
  Copy number: Unknown
Gene/Insert
  Gene/Insert name: FZD7
  Species: H. sapiens (human)
  Entrez Gene: FZD7 (a.k.a. FzE3)
  Promoter: CMV
  Tag / fusion protein: HiBiT (N terminal on insert)
  Cloning method: Gibson Cloning
  Sequencing primers: 5′ CMV; 3′ BGH
Terms and licenses: Academic/Nonprofit Terms; Industry Terms: Not Available to Industry
How to cite: HiBiT-FZD7 was a gift from Gunnar Schulte (Addgene plasmid # 195845 ; http://n2t.net/addgene:195845 ; RRID:Addgene_195845)
