>Addgene plasmid #195845 | HiBiT-FZD7 | depositor partial sequence | sequence record 379770 | CMV forward
AATAGCAGAGCTCTCTGGCTAACTAGAGAACCCACTGCTTACTGGCTTATCGAAATTAATACGACTCACT
ATAGGGAGACCCAAGCTGGCTAGCGTTTAAACTTAAGCTTGCCACCATGCGGCTCTGCATCCCGCAGGTG
CTGTTGGCCTTGTTCCTTTCCATGCTGACAGGGCCGGGAGAAGGCAGCCGGGTGAGCGGCTGGCGGCTGT
TCAAGAAGATTAGCGGATCCCAGCCGTACCACGGAGAGAAGGGCATCTCCGTGCCGGACCAC
[351 nt withheld, positions 273-623]
AACACGTCGGACGGCTCCGGGGGCCCAGGCGGCGGCCCCACTGCCTACCCTACCGCGCCCTACCTGCCGG
ACCTGCCCTTCACCGCGCTGCCCCCGGGGGCCTCAGATGGCAGGGGGCGTCCCGCCTTCCCCTTCTCATG
CCCCCGTCAGCTCAAGGTGCCCCCGTACCTGGGCTACCGCTTCCTGGGTGAGCGCGATTGTGGCGCCCCG
TGCGAACCGGGCCGTGCCAACGGCCTGATGTACTTTAAGGAGGAGGAGAGGCGCTTCGCCCGCCTCTGGG
TGAGCGT
