>Addgene plasmid #195845 | HiBiT-FZD7 | depositor partial sequence | sequence record 379771 | BGH reverse
TTAGGGCCCTCTAGACTATACCGCAGTCTCCCCCTTGCTGCTGTGGCTAAGTCTGTGGTAGAAGCGGCGC
CACGACTGCAGGGTCTTGCCCGACCAGATCCAGAAGCCAGTGGTGATGCCGACGATCATGGTCATCAGGT
ACTTGATCATGAAGACGGTGAAGTCGGGGCTCATGGGCGGGAAGTGGCCGGGCGGGCAGGGCACGGCATA
GCTCTTGCACGTCTGCAGGAGCCAGGTGCGCTCCCAGTGCTCGCGGAAGGCCTGCTCGTAGAAGTAGCAG
GCCAGGACGATGGTGGCGGGCACTGTGTAGAGCACGCTGAAGACGCCGATGCGCACCATGAGCTTCTCCA
GCTTCTCGGTCTTGGTGCCGTCGTGTTTCATGATGGTGCGGATACGGAAGAGGGACACGAAGCCGGCCAG
CAAGAAGGACGTGCCTATGAAGAGGTAGACGAACAGAGGCGCCAGCACGAAGCCCCGCAGCGCGTCCACA
CTGGAGAGGCCAACGTAGCACACCCCGCTCAGCAGGTCCCCGTCTACCTGGCCCATGGCCAGGATAGTGA
TGGTCTTGACGGCGGGCACGGCCCACGCGGCCAGGTGGAAGTACTGCGAGTTGGCCTCGATGGCCTCGTG
GCCCCACTTCATGCCGGCCGCCAGGAACCAAGTGAGAGACAGAATGACCCACCAGATGGAGCTGGCCATG
CCGAAGAAGTAGAGCACCATGAAGAGGATGGTGCAGCCCTCCTTCTTGGTGCCCTGCGCCACCGTGCGGT
AGCCATCGTCCGAGAAGCGCTCCACGCACACGGCGCGGTCCTCTAGTAGGAAGCCGGCCACGTGCGCCAC
GGCCACCATGAAGTAGCAGCCCGACAGGAAGATGATGGGCCGCTCTGGGTAGCTGAAGCGCCGCATGTCC
ACCAGGTAGGTGAGAACGGTAAAGAGCGTCGAGGCGCAGCACAGCACGGACCACACGCCCACCCAGAAGG
CGGGCGAAGCGCCTCTCCTCCTCCTTAAAGTACATCAGGCCGTTGGCACGGCCCGGTTCGCACGGGGCGC
CACAATCGCGCTCACCCAGGAAGCGGTAGCCCAGGTACGGGGGCACCTTGAGCTGACGGGGGCATGAAAA
AGGGAAAGGCGGGAACGCCCCCTGGCCATCTGAAGCCCCCGGGGGCAACCG
